>Addgene plasmid #130788 | pMSCVbsd-PPARD-T427D | addgene full sequence | sequence record 255142 | Addgene NGS Result
AATGAAAGACCCCACCTGTAGGTTTGGCAAGCTAGCTTAAGTAACGCCATTTTGCAAGGCATGGAAAATA
CATAACTGAGAATAGAGAAGTTCAGATCAAGGTTAGGAACAGAGAGACAGCAGAATATGGGCCAAACAGG
ATATCTGTGGTAAGCAGTTCCTGCCCCGGCTCAGGGCCAAGAACAGATGGTCCCCAGATGCGGTCCCGCC
CTCAGCAGTTTCTAGAGAACCATCAGATGTTTCCAGGGTGCCCCAAGGACCTGAAATGACCCTGTGCCTT
ATTTGAACTAACCAATCAGTTCGCTTCTCGCTTCTGTTCGCGCGCTTCTGCTCCCCGAGCTCAATAAAAG
AGCCCACAACCCCTCACTCGGCGCGCCAGTCCTCCGATAGACTGCGTCGCCCGGGTACCCATATTCCCAA
TAAAGCCTCTTGCTGTTTGCATCCGAATCGTGGACTCGCTGATCCTTGGGAGGGTCTCCTCAGATTGATT
GACTGCCCACCTCGGGGGTCTTTCATTTGGAGGTTCCACCGAGATTTGGAGACCCCTGCCCAGGGACCAC
CGACCCCCCCGCCGGGAGGTAAGCTGGCCAGCGGTCGTTTCGTGTCTGTCTCTGTCTTTGTGCGTGTTTG
TGCCGGCATCTAATGTTTGCGCCTGCGTCTGTACTAGTTAGCTAACTAGCTCTGTATCTGGCGGACCCGT
GGTGGAACTGACGAGTTCTGAACACCCGGCCGCAACCCTGGGAGACGTCCCAGGGACTTTGGGGGCCGTT
TTTGTGGCCCGACCTGAGGAAGGGAGTCGATGTGGAATCCGACCCCGTCAGGATATGTGGTTCTGGTAGG
AGACGAGAACCTAAAACAGTTCCCGCCTCCGTCTGAATTTTTGCTTTCGGTTTGGAACCGAAGCCGCGCG
TCTTGTCTGCTGCAGCGCTGCAGCATCGTTCTGTGTTGTCTCTGTCTGACTGTGTTTCTGTATTTGTCTG
AAAATTAGGGCCAGACTGTTACCACTCCCTTAAGTTTGACCTTAGGTCACTGGAAAGATGTCGAGCGGAT
CGCTCACAACCAGTCGGTAGATGTCAAGAAGAGACGTTGGGTTACCTTCTGCTCTGCAGAATGGCCAACC
TTTAACGTCGGATGGCCGCGAGACGGCACCTTTAACCGAGACCTCATCACCCAGGTTAAGATCAAGGTCT
TTTCACCTGGCCCGCATGGACACCCAGACCAGGTCCCCTACATCGTGACCTGGGAAGCCTTGGCTTTTGA
CCCCCCTCCCTGGGTCAAGCCCTTTGTACACCCTAAGCCTCCGCCTCCTCTTCCTCCATCCGCCCCGTCT
CTCCCCCTTGAACCTCCTCGTTCGACCCCGCCTCGATCCTCCCTTTATCCAGCCCTCACTCCTTCTCTAG
GCGCCGGAATTAGATCCACTAGTAACGGCCGCCAGTGTGCTGGAATTCGCCCTTAGGTGTGGCGCCGAGG
GGAGATCAGCCATGGAGCAGCCACAGGAGGAAGCCCCTGAGGTCCGGGAAGAGGAGGAGAAAGAGGAAGT
GGCAGAGGCAGAAGGAGCCCCAGAGCTCAATGGGGGACCACAGCATGCACTTCCTTCCAGCAGCTACACA
GACCTCTCCCGGAGCTCCTCGCCACCCTCACTGCTGGACCAACTGCAGATGGGCTGTGACGGGGCCTCAT
GCGGCAGCCTCAACATGGAGTGCCGGGTGTGCGGGGACAAGGCATCGGGCTTCCACTACGGTGTTCATGC
ATGTGAGGGGTGCAAGGGCTTCTTCCGTCGTACGATCCGCATGAAGCTGGAGTACGAGAAGTGTGAGCGC
AGCTGCAAGATTCAGAAGAAGAACCGCAACAAGTGCCAGTACTGCCGCTTCCAGAAGTGCCTGGCACTGG
GCATGTCACACAACGCTATCCGTTTTGGTCGGATGCCGGAGGCTGAGAAGAGGAAGCTGGTGGCAGGGCT
GACTGCAAACGAGGGGAGCCAGTACAACCCACAGGTGGCCGACCTGAAGGCCTTCTCCAAGCACATCTAC
AATGCCTACCTGAAAAACTTCAACATGACCAAAAAGAAGGCCCGCAGCATCCTCACCGGCAAAGCCAGCC
ACACGGCGCCCTTTGTGATCCACGACATCGAGACATTGTGGCAGGCAGAGAAGGGGCTGGTGTGGAAGCA
GTTGGTGAATGGCCTGCCTCCCTACAAGGAGATCAGCGTGCACGTCTTCTACCGCTGCCAGTGCACCACA
GTGGAGACCGTGCGGGAGCTCACTGAGTTCGCCAAGAGCATCCCCAGCTTCAGCAGCCTCTTCCTCAACG
ACCAGGTTACCCTTCTCAAGTATGGCGTGCACGAGGCCATCTTCGCCATGCTGGCCTCTATCGTCAACAA
GGACGGGCTGCTGGTAGCCAACGGCAGTGGCTTTGTCACCCGTGAGTTCCTGCGCAGCCTCCGCAAACCC
TTCAGTGATATCATTGAGCCTAAGTTTGAATTTGCTGTCAAGTTCAACGCCCTGGAACTTGATGACAGTG
ACCTGGCCCTATTCATTGCGGCCATCATTCTGTGTGGAGACCGGCCAGGCCTCATGAACGTTCCACGGGT
GGAGGCTATCCAGGACACCATCCTGCGTGCCCTCGAATTCCACCTGCAGGCCAACCACCCTGATGCCCAG
TACCTCTTCCCCAAGCTGCTGCAGAAGATGGCTGACCTGCGGCAACTGGTCACCGAGCACGCCCAGATGA
TGCAGCGGATCAAGAAGACCGAAACCGAGGACTCGCTGCACCCTCTGCTCCAGGAGATCTACAAGGACAT
GTACTAACGGCGGCACCCAGGCCTCCCTGCAGACTCCAATGGGGCCAGCACTGGAGGGGCCCACCCACAT
GACTTTTCCATTGACCAGCTCTCAAGGGCGAATTCTGCAGATATCCATCACACTGGCGGCCGCTCGAGGT
TAACGAATTCTACCGGGTAGGGGAGGCGCTTTTCCCAAGGCAGTCTGGAGCATGCGCTTTAGCAGCCCCG
CTGGGCACTTGGCGCTACACAAGTGGCCTCTGGCCTCGCACACATTCCACATCCACCGGTAGGCGCCAAC
CGGCTCCGTTCTTTGGTGGCCCCTTCGCGCCACCTTCTACTCCTCCCCTAGTCAGGAAGTTCCCCCCCGC
CCCGCAGCTCGCGTCGTGCAGGACGTGACAAATGGAAGTAGCACGTCTCACTAGTCTCGTGCAGATGGAC
AGCACCGCTGAGCAATGGAAGCGGGTAGGCCTTTGGGGCAGCGGCCAATAGCAGCTTTGCTCCTTCGCTT
TCTGGGCTCAGAGGCTGGGAAGGGGTGGGTCCGGGGGCGGGCTCAGGGGCGGGCTCAGGGGCGGGGCGGG
CGCCCGAAGGTCCTCCGGAGGCCCGGCATTCTGCACGCTTCAAAAGCGCACGTCTGCCGCGCTGTTCTCC
TCTTCCTCATCTCCGGGCCTTTCGACCTGCAGCCCAAGCTTACCATGGCCAAGCCTTTGTCTCAAGAAGA
ATCCACCCTCATTGAAAGAGCAACGGCTACAATCAACAGCATCCCCATCTCTGAAGACTACAGCGTCGCC
AGCGCAGCTCTCTCTAGCGACGGCCGCATCTTCACTGGTGTCAATGTATATCATTTTACTGGGGGACCTT
GTGCAGAACTCGTGGTGCTGGGCACTGCTGCTGCTGCGGCAGCTGGCAACCTGACTTGTATCGTCGCGAT
CGGAAATGAGAACAGGGGCATCTTGAGCCCCTGCGGACGGTGCCGACAGGTGCTTCTCGATCTGCATCCT
GGGATCAAAGCCATAGTGAAGGACAGTGATGGACAGCCGACGGCAGTTGGGATTCGTGAATTGCTGCCCT
CTGGTTATGTGTGGGAGGGCTAATCGATAAAATAAAAGATTTTATTTAGTCTCCAGAAAAAGGGGGGAAT
GAAAGACCCCACCTGTAGGTTTGGCAAGCTAGAGAACCATCAGATGTTTCCAGGGTGCCCCAAGGACCTG
AAATGACCCTGTGCCTTATTTGAACTAACCAATCAGTTCGCTTCTCGCTTCTGTTCGCGCGCTTCTGCTC
CCCGAGCTCAATAAAAGAGCCCACAACCCCTCACTCGGCGCGCCAGTCCTCCGATAGACTGCGTCGCCCG
GGTACCCGTGTATCCAATAAACCCTCTTGCAGTTGCATCCGACTTGTGGTCTCGCTGTTCCTTGGGAGGG
TCTCCTCTGAGTGATTGACTACCCGTCAGCGGGGGTCTTTCATGGGTAACAGTTTCTTGAAGTTGGAGAA
CAACATTCTGAGGGTAGGAGTCGAATATTAAGTAATCCTGACTCAATTAGCCACTGTTTTGAATCCACAT
ACTCCAATACTCCTGAAATAGTTCATTATGGACAGCGCAGAAAGAGCTGGGGAGAATTGTGAAATTGTTA
TCCGCTCACAATTCCACACAACATACGAGCCGGAAGCATAAAGTGTAAAGCCTGGGGTGCCTAATGAGTG
AGCTAACTCACATTAATTGCGTTGCGCTCACTGCCCGCTTTCCAGTCGGGAAACCTGTCGTGCCAGCTGC
ATTAATGAATCGGCCAACGCGCGGGGAGAGGCGGTTTGCGTATTGGGCGCTCTTCCGCTTCCTCGCTCAC
TGACTCGCTGCGCTCGGTCGTTCGGCTGCGGCGAGCGGTATCAGCTCACTCAAAGGCGGTAATACGGTTA
TCCACAGAATCAGGGGATAACGCAGGAAAGAACATGTGAGCAAAAGGCCAGCAAAAGGCCAGGAACCGTA
AAAAGGCCGCGTTGCTGGCGTTTTTCCATAGGCTCCGCCCCCCTGACGAGCATCACAAAAATCGACGCTC
AAGTCAGAGGTGGCGAAACCCGACAGGACTATAAAGATACCAGGCGTTTCCCCCTGGAAGCTCCCTCGTG
CGCTCTCCTGTTCCGACCCTGCCGCTTACCGGATACCTGTCCGCCTTTCTCCCTTCGGGAAGCGTGGCGC
TTTCTCATAGCTCACGCTGTAGGTATCTCAGTTCGGTGTAGGTCGTTCGCTCCAAGCTGGGCTGTGTGCA
CGAACCCCCCGTTCAGCCCGACCGCTGCGCCTTATCCGGTAACTATCGTCTTGAGTCCAACCCGGTAAGA
CACGACTTATCGCCACTGGCAGCAGCCACTGGTAACAGGATTAGCAGAGCGAGGTATGTAGGCGGTGCTA
CAGAGTTCTTGAAGTGGTGGCCTAACTACGGCTACACTAGAAGAACAGTATTTGGTATCTGCGCTCTGCT
GAAGCCAGTTACCTTCGGAAAAAGAGTTGGTAGCTCTTGATCCGGCAAACAAACCACCGCTGGTAGCGGT
GGTTTTTTTGTTTGCAAGCAGCAGATTACGCGCAGAAAAAAAGGATCTCAAGAAGATCCTTTGATCTTTT
CTACGGGGTCTGACGCTCAGTGGAACGAAAACTCACGTTAAGGGATTTTGGTCATGAGATTATCAAAAAG
GATCTTCACCTAGATCCTTTTAAATTAAAAATGAAGTTTTAAATCAATCTAAAGTATATATGAGTAAACT
TGGTCTGACAGTTACCAATGCTTAATCAGTGAGGCACCTATCTCAGCGATCTGTCTATTTCGTTCATCCA
TAGTTGCCTGACTCCCCGTCGTGTAGATAACTACGATACGGGAGGGCTTACCATCTGGCCCCAGTGCTGC
AATGATACCGCGAGACCCACGCTCACCGGCTCCAGATTTATCAGCAATAAACCAGCCAGCCGGAAGGGCC
GAGCGCAGAAGTGGTCCTGCAACTTTATCCGCCTCCATCCAGTCTATTAATTGTTGCCGGGAAGCTAGAG
TAAGTAGTTCGCCAGTTAATAGTTTGCGCAACGTTGTTGCCATTGCTACAGGCATCGTGGTGTCACGCTC
GTCGTTTGGTATGGCTTCATTCAGCTCCGGTTCCCAACGATCAAGGCGAGTTACATGATCCCCCATGTTG
TGCAAAAAAGCGGTTAGCTCCTTCGGTCCTCCGATCGTTGTCAGAAGTAAGTTGGCCGCAGTGTTATCAC
TCATGGTTATGGCAGCACTGCATAATTCTCTTACTGTCATGCCATCCGTAAGATGCTTTTCTGTGACTGG
TGAGTACTCAACCAAGTCATTCTGAGAATAGTGTATGCGGCGACCGAGTTGCTCTTGCCCGGCGTCAATA
CGGGATAATACCGCGCCACATAGCAGAACTTTAAAAGTGCTCATCATTGGAAAACGTTCTTCGGGGCGAA
AACTCTCAAGGATCTTACCGCTGTTGAGATCCAGTTCGATGTAACCCACTCGTGCACCCAACTGATCTTC
AGCATCTTTTACTTTCACCAGCGTTTCTGGGTGAGCAAAAACAGGAAGGCAAAATGCCGCAAAAAAGGGA
ATAAGGGCGACACGGAAATGTTGAATACTCATACTCTTCCTTTTTCAATATTATTGAAGCATTTATCAGG
GTTATTGTCTCATGAGCGGATACATATTTGAATGTATTTAGAAAAATAAACAAATAGGGGTTCCGCGCAC
ATTTCCCCGAAAAGTGCCACCTGACGTCTAAGAAACCATTATTATCATGACATTAACCTATAAAAATAGG
CGTATCACGAGGCCCTTTCGTCTCGCGCGTTTCGGTGATGACGGTGAAAACCTCTGACACATGCAGCTCC
CGGAGACGGTCACAGCTTGTCTGTAAGCGGATGCCGGGAGCAGACAAGCCCGTCAGGGCGCGTCAGCGGG
TGTTGGCGGGTGTCGGGGCTGGCTTAACTATGCGGCATCAGAGCAGATTGTACTGAGAGTGCACCATATG
CGGTGTGAAATACCGCACAGATGCGTAAGGAGAAAATACCGCATCAGGCGCCATTCGCCATTCAGGCTGC
GCAACTGTTGGGAAGGGCGATCGGTGCGGGCCTCTTCGCTATTACGCCAGCTGGCGAAAGGGGGATGTGC
TGCAAGGCGATTAAGTTGGGTAACGCCAGGGTTTTCCCAGTCACGACGTTGTAAAACGACGGCGCAAGGA
ATGGTGCATGCAAGGAGATGGCGCCCAACAGTCCCCCGGCCACGGGGCCTGCCACCATACCCACGCCGAA
ACAAGCGCTCATGAGCCCGAAGTGGCGAGCCCGATCTTCCCCATCGGTGATGTCGGCGATATAGGCGCCA
GCAACCGCACCTGTGGCGCCGGTGATGCCGGCCACGATGCGTCCGGCGTAGAGGCGATTAGTCCAATTTG
TTAAAGACAGGATATCAGTGGTCCAGGCTCTAGTTTTGACTCAACAATATCACCAGCTGAAGCCTATAGA
GTACGAGCCATAGATAAAATAAAAGATTTTATTTAGTCTCCAGAAAAAGGGGGG
Features (pLannotate 1.2.2; 20 found; start..end, strand, type, name):
      1..517     +  LTR            5' LTR: 5' long terminal repeat from murine embryonic stem cell virus
    581..922     +  misc_feature   MESV Ψ: packaging signal of murine embryonic stem cell virus
    989..1405    +  CDS            gag (truncated): truncated Moloney murine leukemia virus (MMLV) gag gene lacking the start codon
   1482..2804    +  CDS            PPARD: PPARD_HUMAN - Also known as NR1C2, PPARB. Experimental evidence at protein level: Swiss-Prot protein existence level 1. Ligand-activated transcription factor. Receptor that binds peroxisome proliferators such as hypolipidemic drugs and fatty acids. Has a preference for poly-unsaturated fatty acids, such as gamma- linoleic acid and eicosapentanoic acid. Once activated by a ligand, the receptor binds to promoter elements of target genes. Regulates the peroxisomal beta-oxidation pathway of fatty acids. Functions as transcription activator for the acyl-CoA oxidase gene. Decreases expression of NPC
   2955..3454    +  promoter       PGK promoter: mouse phosphoglycerate kinase 1 promoter
   3475..3873    +  CDS            BSD: blasticidin S deaminase; Aspergillus terreus BSD; confers resistance to blasticidin
   3918..3952    +  LTR            3' LTR (ΔU3) (fragment): self-inactivating 3' long terminal repeat (LTR) from Moloney murine leukemia virus
   3949..4243    +  LTR            3' LTR (ΔU3) (fragment): self-inactivating 3' long terminal repeat (LTR) from Moloney murine leukemia virus
   4405..4421    -  protein_bind   lac operator: The lac repressor binds to the lac operator to inhibit transcription in E. coli. This inhibition can be relieved by adding lactose or isopropyl-β-D-thiogalactopyranoside (IPTG). lac repressor encoded by lacI
   4429..4459    -  promoter       lac promoter: promoter for the E. coli lac operon
   4474..4495    -  protein_bind   CAP binding site: CAP binding activates transcription in the presence of cAMP. E. coli catabolite activator protein
   4508..4600    -  CDS            lacI (fragment): lac repressor; lacI; The lac repressor binds to the lac operator to inhibit transcription in E. coli. This inhibition can be relieved by adding lactose or isopropyl-β-D-thiogalactopyranoside (IPTG).
   4783..5371    -  rep_origin     ori: high-copy-number ColE1/pMB1/pBR322/pUC origin of replication
   5542..6402    -  CDS            AmpR: β-lactamase; bla; confers resistance to ampicillin, carbenicillin, and related antibiotics
   6403..6507    -  promoter       AmpR promoter: bla
   6602..6637    +  CDS            rop (fragment): Rop protein, which maintains plasmids at low copy number; rop
   6739..6838    +  misc_feature   bom (fragment): basis of mobility region from pBR322
   6844..6993    -  CDS            lacZα (fragment): LacZα fragment of β-galactosidase; lacZ fragment
   6993..7194    -  CDS            TcR (fragment): tetracycline efflux protein; tet; confers resistance to tetracycline
   7195..7293    +  CDS            env (fragment): murine leukemia virus gPr80 envelope polyprotein precursor; env; proteolytically cleaved into gp70SU and p15TM subunits
