[The description below was written by a language model from this plasmid's Addgene catalogue record and pLannotate feature annotations shown in this document.]
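Description:
pMSCVbsd-PPARD-T427D is a gammaretroviral expression vector built on the pMSCVbsd backbone, a murine stem cell virus design carrying a blasticidin marker, and is intended for stable delivery of a mutant human PPARD cDNA into mammalian cells by retroviral transduction. In bacteria, the 7.3 kb plasmid replicates from a high-copy ColE1/pUC-type origin and is selected with ampicillin through the β-lactamase gene. Short fragments of lacI, lacZα, rop, bom, TcR and env annotated in the backbone appear to be non-functional remnants of earlier cloning vectors.

The viral portion begins with a 5′ LTR from murine embryonic stem cell virus, followed by the Ψ packaging signal and a truncated gag segment lacking its start codon. Together these allow the transcribed genomic RNA to be encapsidated efficiently when gag, pol and env are supplied in trans by a packaging system. No separate promoter is annotated upstream of the insert, so the PPARD open reading frame is presumably expressed from the 5′ LTR. The insert encodes human PPARD (PPARβ/δ, NR1C2), a ligand-activated nuclear receptor, carrying a T427D substitution introduced by PCR mutagenesis. It was cloned between a BglII site, destroyed in the process, and an XhoI site. No epitope tag is annotated, and the record does not state the functional rationale for the mutation.

Downstream, a mouse PGK promoter drives blasticidin S deaminase, so transduced cells can be selected with blasticidin independently of the LTR-driven transcript. The cassette closes with a 3′ LTR, which the automated annotation matches in two fragments to a ΔU3 self-inactivating LTR. This labelling may reflect partial sequence matching rather than a true SIN design. The associated study concerns PPARβ/δ, NCOR recruitment and transcriptional regulation of ANGPTL4.
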