Addgene plasmid #130788: pMSCVbsd-PPARD-T427D
Purpose: Vector encoding PPARD cDNA for retroviral transduction
Depositing lab: Till Adhikary. Depositing organization: Philipps-Universitaet Marburg. Publication: PPARbeta/delta recruits NCOR and regulates transcription reinitiation of ANGPTL4. Legrand N, Bretscher CL, Zielke S, Wilke B, Daude M, Fritz B, Diederich WE, Adhikary T. Nucleic Acids Res. 2019 Oct 10;47(18):9573-9591. doi: 10.1093/nar/gkz685. PubMed 31428774.
Backbone
  Vector backbone: pMSCVbsd
  Vector type: Retroviral
  Selectable markers: Blasticidin
Growth in bacteria
  Bacterial resistance: Ampicillin, 100 μg/mL
  Growth temperature: 37°C
  Growth strain: NEB Stable
  Copy number: High Copy
Gene/Insert
  Gene/Insert name: PPARD T427D
  Species: H. sapiens (human)
  Mutation: T427D
  Entrez Gene: PPARD (a.k.a. FAAR, NR1C2, NUC1, NUCI, NUCII, PPARB)
  Cloning method: Restriction Enzyme; 5′ cloning site BglII (destroyed during cloning); 3′ cloning site XhoI (not destroyed)
  Sequencing primers: 5′ pMSCVseqfw (CCCTTGAACCTCCTCGTTCGACC); 3′ pMSCVseqrv (GAGACGTGCTACTTCCATTTGTC)
Terms and licenses: Academic/Nonprofit Terms; Industry Terms: Not Available to Industry
Depositor comments: Generated by PCR mutagenesis. Please visit https://www.biorxiv.org/content/10.1101/525576v2 for BioRxiv preprint.
How to cite: pMSCVbsd-PPARD-T427D was a gift from Till Adhikary (Addgene plasmid # 130788 ; http://n2t.net/addgene:130788 ; RRID:Addgene_130788)
