>Addgene plasmid #130788 | pMSCVbsd-PPARD-T427D | depositor partial sequence | sequence record 250299 | PPARD T427D
ATGGAGCAGCCACAGGAGGAAGCCCCTGAGGTCCGGGAAGAGGAGGAGAAAGAGGAAGTGGCAGAGGCAG
AAGGAGCCCCAGAGCTCAATGGGGGACCACAGCATGCACTTCCTTCCAGCAGCTACACAGACCTCTCCCG
GAGCTCCTCGCCACCCTCACTGCTGGACCAACTGCAGATGGGCTGTGACGGGGCCTCATGCGGCAGCCTC
AACATGGAGTGCCGGGTGTGCGGGGACAAGGCATCGGGCTTCCACTACGGTGTTCATGCATGTGAGGGGT
GCAAGGGCTTCTTCCGTCGTACGATCCGCATGAAGCTGGAGTACGAGAAGTGTGAGCGCAGCTGCAAGAT
TCAGAAGAAGAACCGCAACAAGTGCCAGTACTGCCGCTTCCAGAAGTGCCTGGCACTGGGCATGTCACAC
AACGCTATCCGTTTTGGTCGGATGCCGGAGGCTGAGAAGAGGAAGCTGGTGGCAGGGCTGACTGCAAACG
AGGGGAGCCAGTACAACCCACAGGTGGCCGACCTGAAGGCCTTCTCCAAGCACATCTACAATGCCTACCT
GAAAAACTTCAACATGACCAAAAAGAAGGCCCGCAGCATCCTCACCGGCAAAGCCAGCCACACGGCGCCC
TTTGTGATCCACGACATCGAGACATTGTGGCAGGCAGAGAAGGGGCTGGTGTGGAAGCAGTTGGTGAATG
GCCTGCCTCCCTACAAGGAGATCAGCGTGCACGTCTTCTACCGCTGCCAGTGCACCACAGTGGAGACCGT
GCGGGAGCTCACTGAGTTCGCCAAGAGCATCCCCAGCTTCAGCAGCCTCTTCCTCAACGACCAGGTTACC
CTTCTCAAGTATGGCGTGCACGAGGCCATCTTCGCCATGCTGGCCTCTATCGTCAACAAGGACGGGCTGC
TGGTAGCCAACGGCAGTGGCTTTGTCACCCGTGAGTTCCTGCGCAGCCTCCGCAAACCCTTCAGTGATAT
CATTGAGCCTAAGTTTGAATTTGCTGTCAAGTTCAACGCCCTGGAACTTGATGACAGTGACCTGGCCCTA
TTCATTGCGGCCATCATTCTGTGTGGAGACCGGCCAGGCCTCATGAACGTTCCACGGGTGGAGGCTATCC
AGGACACCATCCTGCGTGCCCTCGAATTCCACCTGCAGGCCAACCACCCTGATGCCCAGTACCTCTTCCC
CAAGCTGCTGCAGAAGATGGCTGACCTGCGGCAACTGGTCACCGAGCACGCCCAGATGATGCAGCGGATC
AAGAAGACCGAAACCGAGGACTCGCTGCACCCTCTGCTCCAGGAGATCTACAAGGACATGTACTAA
